Addgene plasmid #181760: AiP1181-Ai224 (TICL-nls-EGFP-ICF-nls-dTomato)
Purpose: targeting vector
Depositing lab: Tanya Daigle. Depositing organization: Allen Institute.
Backbone
  Vector backbone: TIGRE3.0 targeting vector
  Vector type: Mammalian Expression
Growth in bacteria
  Bacterial resistance: Kanamycin, 50 μg/mL
  Growth temperature: 30°C
  Growth strain: NEB Stable
  Copy number: Low Copy
Gene/Insert
  Gene/Insert name: nls-tagged EGFP and nls-tagged dTomato
  Species: Synthetic
  Cloning method: Restriction Enzyme; 5′ cloning site unknown (unknown if destroyed)
Terms and licenses: Academic/Nonprofit Terms; Industry Terms: Not Available to Industry
How to cite: AiP1181-Ai224 (TICL-nls-EGFP-ICF-nls-dTomato) was a gift from Tanya Daigle (Addgene plasmid # 181760 ; http://n2t.net/addgene:181760 ; RRID:Addgene_181760)
