[The description below was written by a language model from this plasmid's Addgene catalogue record and pLannotate feature annotations shown in this document.]
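Description:
AiP1181-Ai224 (TICL-nls-EGFP-ICF-nls-dTomato) is a roughly 17 kb targeting vector built on the TIGRE3.0 targeting backbone and catalogued as a mammalian expression construct. In bacteria it is selected with kanamycin through an EM7-driven NeoR/KanR cassette and replicates from a ColE1/pUC-type origin. The record nonetheless lists it as low copy, which fits a large plasmid containing extensive internal repeats. Only a fragment of β-lactamase is annotated.

The payload consists of two parallel recombinase-gated reporter units. Each is driven by a CAG-type promoter made up of the CMV enhancer, the chicken β-actin promoter and a chimeric intron. In the first unit, a stop cassette flanked by loxP sites and built from stacked synthetic, hGH and PGK polyadenylation signals blocks transcription until Cre excises it. Excision permits expression of nuclear-localised EGFP, terminated by a bGH poly(A). In the second unit, a stop cassette flanked by minimal FRT sites (synthetic, hGH and HSV TK poly(A) signals) is removed by FLP, allowing expression of nuclear-localised dTomato, also with a bGH poly(A). Cre and FLP activity are therefore reported independently as green and red nuclear fluorescence.

Repeated short hits annotated as "OR51A4" lie upstream of each unit. These, like the groL2 and partial EGFP matches, appear to be automated similarity calls rather than functional genes, and the record does not identify what the underlying repeated elements are. Downstream of the reporters lie a φC31 attB site and a PGK promoter driving a partial hygromycin-resistance coding sequence. This arrangement suggests that selection is reconstituted on integration at the target locus, although the record does not describe the integration scheme.
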