Features (pLannotate 1.2.2; 35 found; start..end, strand, type, name):
     32..79      +  promoter       EM7 promoter: synthetic bacterial promoter&nbsp
     98..901     +  CDS            NeoR/KanR: aminoglycoside phosphotransferase from Tn5; aph(3')-II (or nptII); confers resistance to neomycin, kanamycin, and G418 (Geneticin®)
    911..965     -  CDS            lacZα (fragment): LacZα fragment of β-galactosidase; lacZ fragment
   1098..1280    -  CDS            groL2 (fragment): CH602_MYCS2 - Also known as groEL2 From Mycolicibacterium smegmatis (strain ATCC 700084 / mc(2)155) (Mycobacterium smegmatis).
   1299..1799    +  CDS            (3-F)Tyr-EGFP (fragment): (3-F)Tyr-EGFP is a basic (constitutively fluorescent) green fluorescent protein published in 2004, derived from Aequorea victoria.
   2365..2493    +  CDS            OR51A4 (fragment): O51A4_HUMAN - Experimental evidence at transcript level: Swiss-Prot protein existence level 2. Odorant receptor. From Homo sapiens (Human).
   3591..3719    +  CDS            OR51A4 (fragment): O51A4_HUMAN - Experimental evidence at transcript level: Swiss-Prot protein existence level 2. Odorant receptor. From Homo sapiens (Human).
   4377..4680    +  enhancer       CMV enhancer: human cytomegalovirus immediate early enhancer
   4682..4959    +  promoter       chicken β-actin promoter: No description available
   4960..5976    +  intron         chimeric intron: chimera between introns from chicken β-actin and rabbit β-globin
   6070..6103    +  protein_bind   loxP: Cre-mediated recombination occurs in the 8-bp core sequence (GCATACAT). Cre recombinase
   6181..6229    +  polyA_signal   poly(A) signal: synthetic polyadenylation signal
   6238..6714    +  polyA_signal   hGH poly(A) signal: human growth hormone polyadenylation signal
   6726..7187    +  polyA_signal   PGK poly(A) signal: mouse phosphoglycerate kinase 1 polyadenylation signal
   7214..7247    +  protein_bind   loxP: Cre-mediated recombination occurs in the 8-bp core sequence (GCATACAT). Cre recombinase
   7289..8007    +  CDS            EGFP (fragment): the original enhanced GFP (Yang et al., 1996) mammalian codon-optimized
   8021..8228    +  polyA_signal   bGH poly(A) signal: bovine growth hormone polyadenylation signal
   8787..8915    +  CDS            OR51A4 (fragment): O51A4_HUMAN - Experimental evidence at transcript level: Swiss-Prot protein existence level 2. Odorant receptor. From Homo sapiens (Human).
   9997..10125   +  CDS            OR51A4 (fragment): O51A4_HUMAN - Experimental evidence at transcript level: Swiss-Prot protein existence level 2. Odorant receptor. From Homo sapiens (Human).
  10752..11055   +  enhancer       CMV enhancer: human cytomegalovirus immediate early enhancer
  11057..11334   +  promoter       chicken β-actin promoter: No description available
  11338..12352   +  intron         chimeric intron: chimera between introns from chicken β-actin and rabbit β-globin
  12440..12473   +  protein_bind   FRT (minimal): supports FLP-mediated excision but not integration (Turan and Bode, 2011) FLP recombinase from the Saccharomyces cerevisiae 2μ plasmid
  12519..12567   +  polyA_signal   poly(A) signal: synthetic polyadenylation signal
  12576..13052   +  polyA_signal   hGH poly(A) signal: human growth hormone polyadenylation signal
  13131..13179   +  polyA_signal   HSV TK poly(A) signal: herpes simplex virus thymidine kinase polyadenylation signal (Cole and Stacy, 1985)
  13339..13372   +  protein_bind   FRT (minimal): supports FLP-mediated excision but not integration (Turan and Bode, 2011) FLP recombinase from the Saccharomyces cerevisiae 2μ plasmid
  13428..14128   +  CDS            dTomato (fragment): dimeric variant of DsRed fluorescent protein (Shaner et al., 2004) mammalian codon-optimized
  14146..14353   +  polyA_signal   bGH poly(A) signal: bovine growth hormone polyadenylation signal
  14367..14400   +  protein_bind   attB: minimal attB site for the φC31 integrase (Groth et al., 2000) phage φC31 integrase
  14427..14926   +  promoter       PGK promoter: mouse phosphoglycerate kinase 1 promoter
  14953..15466   +  CDS            HygR (fragment): aminoglycoside phosphotransferase from E. coli; aph(4)-Ia; confers resistance to hygromycin
  15611..15790   -  CDS            groL2 (fragment): CH602_MYCS2 - Also known as groEL2 From Mycolicibacterium smegmatis (strain ATCC 700084 / mc(2)155) (Mycobacterium smegmatis).
  15980..16568   -  rep_origin     ori: high-copy-number ColE1/pMB1/pBR322/pUC origin of replication
  16740..6       -  CDS            bla(M) (fragment) (across the origin): β-lactamase lacking the signal sequence; bla(M); allows cytosolic expression of β-lactamase
>Addgene plasmid #181760 | AiP1181-Ai224 (TICL-nls-EGFP-ICF-nls-dTomato) | addgene full sequence | sequence record 356681 | Addgene NGS Result
AACGTTTTGGCGGTTTAAACATTAAGCACGTGTTGACAATTAATCATCGGCATAGTATATCGGCATAGTA
TAATACGACAAGGTGAGGAACTAAACCATGGGATCGGCCATTGAACAAGATGGATTGCACGCAGGTTCTC
CGGCCGCTTGGGTGGAGAGGCTATTCGGCTATGACTGGGCACAACAGACGATCGGCTGCTCTGATGCCGC
CGTGTTCCGGCTGTCAGCGCAGGGGCGCCCGGTTCTTTTTGTCAAGACCGACCTGTCCGGTGCCCTGAAT
GAACTGCAGGACGAGGCAGCGCGGCTATCGTGGCTGGCCACGACGGGCGTTCCTTGCGCAGCTGTGCTCG
ACGTTGTCACTGAAGCGGGAAGGGACTGGCTGCTATTGGGCGAAGTGCCGGGGCAGGATCTCCTGTCATC
TCACCTTGCTCCTGCCGAGAAAGTATCCATCATGGCTGATGCAATGCGGCGGCTGCATACGCTTGATCCG
GCTACCTGCCCATTCGACCACCAAGCGAAACATCGCATCGAGCGAGCACGTACTCGGATGGAAGCCGGTC
TTGTCGATCAGGATGATCTGGACGAAGAGCATCAGGGGCTCGCGCCAGCCGAACTGTTCGCCAGGCTCAA
GGCGCGCATGCCCGACGGCGAGGATCTCGTCGTGACCCATGGCGATGCCTGCTTGCCGAATATCATGGTG
GAAAATGGCCGCTTTTCTGGATTCATCGACTGTGGCCGGCTGGGTGTGGCGGACCGCTATCAGGACATAG
CGTTGGCTACCCGTGATATTGCTGAAGAGCTTGGCGGCGAATGGGCTGACCGCTTCCTCGTGCTTTACGG
TATCGCCGCTCCCGATTCGCAGCGCATCGCCTTCTATCGCCTTCTTGACGAGTTCTTCTGAAGTGTTAAC
TGGGTAACGCCAGGGTTTTCCCAGTCACGACGTTGTAAAACGACGGCCAGTGAATTCGAGCTCGGTACCG
AAAAACCGCTCAGCGGCGCCCGCACCCAAACGAAAACACCCCCGGCCCAAGCGGACCGGGGGTGTCGCGT
GAAATGGATCAGTGAGCGTGGCCGTGGTGGTGGCCGTGGCCGTGCTCGTCCTCGTCGGCCGGCTTGTCGA
CGACGGCGGTCTCCGTCGTCAGGATCATCCGGGCCACCGAGGCGGCGTTGAGAACAGCCGAGCGGGTCAC
CTTGGCCGGATCGACGACGCCGGCGGAGACCAGATCACCGAACTCCAGCGTGGCGGCGTTGAAGCCCTGC
CCCTTGGGAAGTTCGGAGATTTCGGCCGGCCAATCGATTTTACCGGGGTGGTGCCCATCCTGGTCGAGCT
GGACGGCGACGTAAACGGCCACAAGTTCAGCGTGTCCGGCGAGGGCGAGGGCGATGCCACCTACGGCAAG
CTGACCCTGAAGTTCATCTGCACCACCGGCAAGCTGCCCGTGCCCTGGCCCACCCTCGTGACCACCCTGA
CCTACGGCGTGCAGTGCTTCAGCCGCTACCCCGACCACATGAAGCAGCACGACTTCTTCAAGTCCGCCAT
GCCCGAAGGCTACGTCCAGGAGCGCACCATCTTCTTCAAGGACGACGGCAACTACAAGACCCGCGCCGAG
GTGAAGTTCGAGGGCGACACCCTGGTGAACCGCATCGAGCTGAAGGGCATCGACTTCAAGGAGGACGGCA
ACATCCTGGGGCACAAGCTGGAGTACAACTACAACAGCCACAACGTCTATATCATGGCCGACAAGCAGAA
GAACGGCATCAAGGTGAACTTCAAGATCCGCCACAACATCGAGGACGGTTAATTAAGAATTCGAGCTCGC
TAGAGCCCCATCCTCACTGACTCCGTCCTGGAGTTGGATGAGAGATAATGGCCTTACGTTGTGCCAGGGG
AGGGTCGGGCTGGATTTAGCAAGATTTACCTTCTCCAAAGAGCGGTGCTGCAGTGGCACAGCTGCCCACG
GAGGTGGGGGGGTCACCGTCCCTGGAGGTGATGAAGAACTGTGGGGATGTGGCACTGAGGGACATGGCCA
GTGGGCACGGTGGGTGGGTTGGGGTTGGTCTTGGGGATCTTGGAGGGCTTTTCCAGCCTTCATGATTTGA
CGATTGTATGAACATCTACATGGCAATTCTCCAGCTGCCTGTCCCAGTCCTACTGACCCAGCTGTATCTC
TCCAGGCAAGCTCTTCCACCCCTTCTGCTTGCATCCAGACACCATCAAACATGCAGGCTCAGACACAGGG
ACCAGCAGTGTCTGTGGCCTTTTTGTGCTCCTCTCCATGCTGGGTTTTAACTTGCTCTTTGTCCTTCTAT
CCTATCTTCTTATCCTTAAGGCTGTTCTGAACGCTGTGACTTGGAGAGTGTCCCAGAGCCCTCAACACCT
GCATGTCCCACGTCCATGCTGTCCTGCACTTCCTTATCCCCAAGATCTGCCTCTCCGTGATGCACTGAAT
TGGCAAACATGTGTCACCCCAGACCAACAATGTCACAGCAAACTCCCCCTTGATAGGACAAGGGGGAATG
GCTTTACACTGAGACAGGGGAGGTTTGGGTTGGATATGAGGAGGCAGTTTTTCCCCCAGAGGGTGGTGAC
GCACTGAACAGGTTGCCCAAGGAGGCTGTGGATGCCCCATCCCTGCAGGCATTCAAGGCCAGGCTGGATG
TGGCTCTGGGCAGCCTGGGCTGCTGGTTGATGACCCTGCACATAGCAGGGGGTTGGATCTGGATGAGCAC
TGTGCTCCTTTGCAACCCAGGCCGTTCTATGATTCTGTCATTCTAAATCTCTCTTTCAGCCTAAAGCTTT
TTCCCCGTATCCCCCCAGGTGTCTGCAGGCTCAAAGAGCAGCGAGAAGCGTTCAGAGGAAAGCGATCCCG
TGCCACCTTCCCCGTGCCCGGGCTGTCCCCGCACGCTGCCGGCTCGGGGATGCGGGGGGAGCGCCGGACC
GGAGCGGAGCCCCGGGCGGCTCGCTGCTGCCCCCTAGCGGGGGAGGGACGTAATTACATCCCTGGGGGCT
TTGGGGGGGGGCTGTCCCTCTAGCGAGCTCGGTACCCAGAGCCCCATCCTCACTGACTCCGTCCTGGAGT
TGGATGAGAGATAATGGCCTTACGTTGTGCCAGGGGAGGGTCGGGCTGGATTTAGCAAGATTTACCTTCT
CCAAAGAGCGGTGCTGCAGTGGCACAGCTGCCCACGGAGGTGGGGGGGTCACCGTCCCTGGAGGTGATGA
AGAACTGTGGGGATGTGGCACTGAGGGACATGGCCAGTGGGCACGGTGGGTGGGTTGGGGTTGGTCTTGG
GGATCTTGGAGGGCTTTTCCAGCCTTCATGATTTGACGATTGTATGAACATCTACATGGCAATTCTCCAG
CTGCCTGTCCCAGTCCTACTGACCCAGCTGTATCTCTCCAGGCAAGCTCTTCCACCCCTTCTGCTTGCAT
CCAGACACCATCAAACATGCAGGCTCAGACACAGGGACCAGCAGTGTCTGTGGCCTTTTTGTGCTCCTCT
CCATGCTGGGTTTTAACTTGCTCTTTGTCCTTCTATCCTATCTTCTTATCCTTAAGGCTGTTCTGAACGC
TGTGACTTGGAGAGTGTCCCAGAGCCCTCAACACCTGCATGTCCCACGTCCATGCTGTCCTGCACTTCCT
TATCCCCAAGATCTGCCTCTCCGTGATGCACTGAATTGGCAAACATGTGTCACCCCAGACCAACAATGTC
ACAGCAAACTCCCCCTTGATAGGACAAGGGGGAATGGCTTTACACTGAGACAGGGGAGGTTTGGGTTGGA
TATGAGGAGGCAGTTTTTCCCCCAGAGGGTGGTGACGCACTGAACAGGTTGCCCAAGGAGGCTGTGGATG
CCCCATCCCTGCAGGCATTCAAGGCCAGGCTGGATGTGGCTCTGGGCAGCCTGGGCTGCTGGTTGATGAC
CCTGCACATAGCAGGGGGTTGGATCTGGATGAGCACTGTGCTCCTTTGCAACCCAGGCCGTTCTATGATT
CTGTCATTCTAAATCTCTCTTTCAGCCTAAAGCTTTTTCCCCGTATCCCCCCAGGTGTCTGCAGGCTCAA
AGAGCAGCGAGAAGCGTTCAGAGGAAAGCGATCCCGTGCCACCTTCCCCGTGCCCGGGCTGTCCCCGCAC
GCTGCCGGCTCGGGGATGCGGGGGGAGCGCCGGACCGGAGCGGAGCCCCGGGCGGCTCGCTGCTGCCCCC
TAGCGGGGGAGGGACGTAATTACATCCCTGGGGGCTTTGGGGGGGGGCTGTCCCTCTAGGGGTACCCGGG
GATCCACCGGTCCTTAATTAACCGTTTAAACAATTCTGCAGGAATCTAGTTATTAATAGTAATCAATTAC
GGGGTCATTAGTTCATAGCCCATATATGGAGTTCCGCGTTACATAACTTACGGTAAATGGCCCGCCTGGC
TGACCGCCCAACGACCCCCGCCCATTGACGTCAATAATGACGTATGTTCCCATAGTAACGCCAATAGGGA
CTTTCCATTGACGTCAATGGGTGGAGTATTTACGGTAAACTGCCCACTTGGCAGTACATCAAGTGTATCA
TATGCCAAGTACGCCCCCTATTGACGTCAATGACGGTAAATGGCCCGCCTGGCATTATGCCCAGTACATG
ACCTTATGGGACTTTCCTACTTGGCAGTACATCTACGTATTAGTCATCGCTATTACCATGGTCGAGGTGA
GCCCCACGTTCTGCTTCACTCTCCCCATCTCCCCCCCCTCCCCACCCCCAATTTTGTATTTATTTATTTT
TTAATTATTTTGTGCAGCGATGGGGGCGGGGGGGGGGGGGGGGCGCGCGCCRGGGGGGGSGGGGGGGGGS
GGGGGGSGGGGSGGGGSGRGGCGGAGAGGTGCGGCGGCAGCCAATCAGAGCGGCGCGCTCCGAAAGTTTC
CTTTTATGGCGAGGCGGCGGCGGCGGCGGCCCTATAAAAAGCGAAGCGCGCGGCGGGCGGGAGTCGCTGC
GCGCTGCCTTCGCCCCGTGCCCCGCTCCGCCGCCGCCTCGCGCCGCCCGCCCCGGCTCTGACTGACCGCG
TTACTCCCACAGGTGAGCGGGCGGGACGGCCCTTCTCCTCCGGGCTGTAATTAGCGCTTGGTTTAATGAC
GGCTTGTTTCTTTTCTGTGGCTGCGTGAAAGCCTTGAGGGGCTCCGGGAGGGCCCTTTGTGCGGGGGGAG
CGGCTCGGGGGGTGCGTGCGTGTGTGTGTGCGTGGGGAGCGCCGCGTGCGGCTCCGCGCTGCCCGGCGGC
TGTGAGCGCTGCGGGCGCGGCGCGGGGCTTTGTGCGCTCCGCAGTGTGCGCGAGGGGAGCGCGGCCGGGG
GCGGTGCCCCGCGGTGCGGGGGGGGCTGCGAGGGGAACAAAGGCTGCGTGCGGGGTGTGTGCGTGGGGGG
GTGAGCAGGGGGTGTGGGCGCGTCGGTCGGGCTGCAACCCCCCCTGCACCCCCCTCCCCGAGTTGCTGAG
CACGGCCCGGCTTCGGGTGCGGGGCTCCGTACGGGGCGTGGCGCGGGGCTCGCCGTGCCGGGCGGGGGGT
GGCGGCAGGTGGGGGTGCCGGGCGGGGCGGGGCCGCCTCGGGCCGGGGAGGGCTCGGGGGAGGGGCGCGG
CGGCCCCCGGAGCGCCGGCGGCTGTCGAGGCGCGGCGAGCCGCAGCCATTGCCTTTTATGGTAATCGTGC
GAGAGGGCGCAGGGACTTCCTTTGTCCCAAATCTGTGCGGAGCCGAAATCTGGGAGGCGCCGCCGCACCC
CCTCTAGCGGGCGCGGGGCGAAGCGGTGCGGCGCCGGCAGGAAGGAAATGGGCGGGGAGGGCCTTCGTGC
GTCGCCGCGCCGCCGTCCCCTTCTCCCTCTCCAGCCTCGGGGCTGTCCGCGGGGGGACGGCTGCCTTCGG
GGGGGACGGGGCAGGGCGGGGTTCGGCTTCTGGCGTGTGACCGGCGGCTCTAGAGCCTCTGCTAACCATG
TTCATGCCTTCTTCTTTTTCCTACAGCTCCTGGGCAACGTGCTGGTTATTGTGCTGTCTCATCATTTTGG
CAAAGAATTGATTTGATACCATTTAAATGGGGATCAAATTCAATTAAATATAACTTCGTATAGCATACAT
TATACGAAGTTATTCGCGAGTGAATAAATGAAAGCTTGCAGATCCCCTCAGCACCATGGCTAGCGGCAGC
CTCGGAGTTTGAATAGATAGAATAAAATATCTTTATTTTCATTCCATCTGTGTGTTGGTTTTTTGTGTGA
GATCTACGGGTGGCATCCCTGTGACCCCTCCCCAGTGCCTCTCCTGGCCCTGGAAGTTGCCACTCCAGTG
CCCACCAGCCTTGTCCTAATAAAATTAAGTTGCATCATTTTGTCTGACTAGGTGTCCTTCTATAATATTA
TGGGGTGGAGGGGGGTGGTATGGAGCAAGGGGCAAGTTGGGAAGACAACCTGTAGGGCCTGCGGGGTCTA
TTGGGAACCAAGCTGGAGTGCAGTGGCACAATCTTGGCTCACTGCAATCTCCGCCTCCTGGGTTCAAGCG
ATTCTCCTGCCTCAGGCTCCCGAGTTGTTGGGATTCCAGGCATGCATGACCAGGCTCAGCTAATTTTTGT
TTTTTTGGTAGAGACGGGGTTTCACCATATTGGCCAGGCTGGTCTCCAACTCCTAATCTCAGGTGATCTA
CCCACCTTGGCCTCCCAAATTGCTGGGATTACAGGCGTGAACCACTGCTCCCTTCCCTGTCCTTCTGCCT
CAGCGCTGTAAGTCTGCAGAAATTGATGATCTATTAAACAATAAAGATGTCCACTAAAATGGAAGTTTTT
CCTGTCATACTTTGTTAAGAAGGGTGAGAACAGAGTACCTACATTTTGAATGGAAGGATTGGAGCTACGG
GGGTGGGGGTGGGGTGGGATTAGATAAATGCCTGCTCTTTACTGAAGGCTCTTTACTATTGCTTTATGAT
AATGTTTCATAGTTGGATATCATAATTTAAACAAGCAAAACCAAATTAAGGGCCAGCTCATTCCTCCCAC
TCATGATCTATAGATCTATAGATCTCTCGTGGGATCATTGTTTTTCTCTTGATTCCCACTTTGTGGTTCT
AAGTACTGTGGTTTCCAAATGTGTCAGTTTCATAGCCTGAAGAACGAGATCAGCAGCCTCTGTTCCACAT
ACACTTCATTCTCAGTATTGTTTTGCCAAGTTCTAATTCCATCAGAAAGCTTTTACTTAACTGAATAGCT
AACATAACTTCGTATAGCATACATTATACGAAGTTATCACGCGTGCCGCCACCATGCCACCCAAAAAGAA
AAGAAAGGTGGTGAGCAAGGGCGAGGAGCTGTTCACCGGGGTGGTGCCCATCCTGGTCGAGCTGGACGGC
GACGTAAACGGCCACAAGTTCAGCGTGTCCGGCGAGGGCGAGGGCGATGCCACCTACGGCAAGCTGACCC
TGAAGTTCATCTGCACCACCGGCAAGCTGCCCGTGCCCTGGCCCACCCTCGTGACCACCCTGACCTACGG
CGTGCAGTGCTTCAGCCGCTACCCCGACCACATGAAGCAGCACGACTTCTTCAAGTCCGCCATGCCCGAA
GGCTACGTCCAGGAGCGCACCATCTTCTTCAAGGACGACGGCAACTACAAGACCCGCGCCGAGGTGAAGT
TCGAGGGCGACACCCTGGTGAACCGCATCGAGCTGAAGGGCATCGACTTCAAGGAGGACGGCAACATCCT
GGGGCACAAGCTGGAGTACAACTACAACAGCCACAACGTCTATATCATGGCCGACAAGCAGAAGAACGGC
ATCAAGGTGAACTTCAAGATCCGCCACAACATCGAGGACGGCAGCGTGCAGCTCGCCGACCACTACCAGC
AGAACACCCCCATCGGCGACGGCCCCGTGCTGCTGCCCGACAACCACTACCTGAGCACCCAGTCCGCCCT
GAGCAAAGACCCCAACGAGAAGCGCGATCACATGGTCCTGCTGGAGTTCGTGACCGCCGCCGGGATCACT
CTCGGCATGGATGAGCTGTACAAGTAACTCGAGGCCTCGACTGTGCCTTCTAGTTGCCAGCCATCTGTTG
TTTGCCCCTCCCCCGTGCCTTCCTTGACCCTGGAAGGTGCCACTCCCACTGTCCTTTCCTAATAAAATGA
GGAAATTGCATCGCATTGTCTGAGTAGGTGTCATTCTATTCTGGGGGGTGGGGTGGGGCAGGACAGCAAG
GGGGAGGATTGGGAAGACAATAGCAGGCATGCTGGGGACACGTGGGATCCTCTAGAGCCCCATCCTCACT
GACTCCGTCCTGGAGTTGGATGAGAGATAATGGCCTTACGTTGTGCCAGGGGAGGGTCGGGCTGGATTTA
GCAAGATTTACCTTCTCCAAAGAGCGGTGCTGCAGTGGCACAGCTGCCCACGGAGGTGGGGGGGTCACCG
TCCCTGGAGGTGATGAAGAACTGTGGGGATGTGGCACTGAGGGACATGGCCAGTGGGCACGGTGGGTGGG
TTGGGGTTGGTCTTGGGGATCTTGGAGGGCTTTTCCAGCCTTCATGATTTGACGATTGTATGAACATCTA
CATGGCAATTCTCCAGCTGCCTGTCCCAGTCCTACTGACCCAGCTGTATCTCTCCAGGCAAGCTCTTCCA
CCCCTTCTGCTTGCATCCAGACACCATCAAACATGCAGGCTCAGACACAGGGACCAGCAGTGTCTGTGGC
CTTTTTGTGCTCCTCTCCATGCTGGGTTTTAACTTGCTCTTTGTCCTTCTATCCTATCTTCTTATCCTTA
AGGCTGTTCTGAACGCTGTGACTTGGAGAGTGTCCCAGAGCCCTCAACACCTGCATGTCCCACGTCCATG
CTGTCCTGCACTTCCTTATCCCCAAGATCTGCCTCTCCGTGATGCACTGAATTGGCAAACATGTGTCACC
CCAGACCAACAATGTCACAGCAAACTCCCCCTTGATAGGACAAGGGGGAATGGCTTTACACTGAGACAGG
GGAGGTTTGGGTTGGATATGAGGAGGCAGTTTTTCCCCCAGAGGGTGGTGACGCACTGAACAGGTTGCCC
AAGGAGGCTGTGGATGCCCCATCCCTGCAGGCATTCAAGGCCAGGCTGGATGTGGCTCTGGGCAGCCTGG
GCTGCTGGTTGATGACCCTGCACATAGCAGGGGGTTGGATCTGGATGAGCACTGTGCTCCTTTGCAACCC
AGGCCGTTCTATGATTCTGTCATTCTAAATCTCTCTTTCAGCCTAAAGCTTTTTCCCCGTATCCCCCCAG
GTGTCTGCAGGCTCAAAGAGCAGCGAGAAGCGTTCAGAGGAAAGCGATCCCGTGCCACCTTCCCCGTGCC
CGGGCTGTCCCCGCACGCTGCCGGCTCGGGGATGCGGGGGGAGCGCCGGACCGGAGCGGAGCCCCGGGCG
GCTCGCTGCTGCCCCCTAGCGGGGGAGGGACGTAATTACATCCCTGGGGGCTTTGGGGGGGGGCTGTCCC
TCTAGAGCCCCATCCTCACTGACTCCGTCCTGGAGTTGGATGAGAGATAATGGCCTTACGTTGTGCCAGG
GGAGGGTCGGGCTGGATTTAGCAAGATTTACCTTCTCCAAAGAGCGGTGCTGCAGTGGCACAGCTGCCCA
CGGAGGTGGGGGGGTCACCGTCCCTGGAGGTGATGAAGAACTGTGGGGATGTGGCACTGAGGGACATGGC
CAGTGGGCACGGTGGGTGGGTTGGGGTTGGTCTTGGGGATCTTGGAGGGCTTTTCCAGCCTTCATGATTT
GACGATTGTATGAACATCTACATGGCAATTCTCCAGCTGCCTGTCCCAGTCCTACTGACCCAGCTGTATC
TCTCCAGGCAAGCTCTTCCACCCCTTCTGCTTGCATCCAGACACCATCAAACATGCAGGCTCAGACACAG
GGACCAGCAGTGTCTGTGGCCTTTTTGTGCTCCTCTCCATGCTGGGTTTTAACTTGCTCTTTGTCCTTCT
ATCCTATCTTCTTATCCTTAAGGCTGTTCTGAACGCTGTGACTTGGAGAGTGTCCCAGAGCCCTCAACAC
CTGCATGTCCCACGTCCATGCTGTCCTGCACTTCCTTATCCCCAAGATCTGCCTCTCCGTGATGCACTGA
ATTGGCAAACATGTGTCACCCCAGACCAACAATGTCACAGCAAACTCCCCCTTGATAGGACAAGGGGGAA
TGGCTTTACACTGAGACAGGGGAGGTTTGGGTTGGATATGAGGAGGCAGTTTTTCCCCCAGAGGGTGGTG
ACGCACTGAACAGGTTGCCCAAGGAGGCTGTGGATGCCCCATCCCTGCAGGCATTCAAGGCCAGGCTGGA
TGTGGCTCTGGGCAGCCTGGGCTGCTGGTTGATGACCCTGCACATAGCAGGGGGTTGGATCTGGATGAGC
ACTGTGCTCCTTTGCAACCCAGGCCGTTCTATGATTCTGTCATTCTAAATCTCTCTTTCAGCCTAAAGCT
TTTTCCCCGTATCCCCCCAGGTGTCTGCAGGCTCAAAGAGCAGCGAGAAGCGTTCAGAGGAAAGCGATCC
CGTGCCACCTTCCCCGTGCCCGGGCTGTCCCCGCACGCTGCCGGCTCGGGGATGCGGGGGGAGCGCCGGA
CCGGAGCGGAGCCCCGGGCGGCTCGCTGCTGCCCCCTAGCGGGGGAGGGACGTAATTACATCCCTGGGGG
CTTTGGGGGGGGGCTGTCCCTCTAGAGTCGACGGCGCGCCCTGCAGGAATCTAGTTATTAATAGTAATCA
ATTACGGGGTCATTAGTTCATAGCCCATATATGGAGTTCCGCGTTACATAACTTACGGTAAATGGCCCGC
CTGGCTGACCGCCCAACGACCCCCGCCCATTGACGTCAATAATGACGTATGTTCCCATAGTAACGCCAAT
AGGGACTTTCCATTGACGTCAATGGGTGGAGTATTTACGGTAAACTGCCCACTTGGCAGTACATCAAGTG
TATCATATGCCAAGTACGCCCCCTATTGACGTCAATGACGGTAAATGGCCCGCCTGGCATTATGCCCAGT
ACATGACCTTATGGGACTTTCCTACTTGGCAGTACATCTACGTATTAGTCATCGCTATTACCATGGTCGA
GGTGAGCCCCACGTTCTGCTTCACTCTCCCCATCTCCCCCCCCYCCCCMCCCCCAATTTTGTWTTTATTT
ATTTTTTAATTATTTTGTGCAGSGAKGGGGGSGGGGGGGGGGGGGGGGCGCGCGCCAGGCGGGGCGGGGC
GGGGCGAGGGGCGGGGCGGGGCGAGGCGGAGAGGTGCGGCGGCAGCCAATCAGAGCGGCGCGCTCCGAAA
GTTTCCTTTTATGGCGAGGCGGCGGCGGCGGCGGCCCTATAAAAAGCGAAGCGCGCGGCGGGCGGGNAGT
CGCTGCGCGCTGCCTTCGCCCCGTGCCCCGCTCCGCCGCCGCCTCGCGCCGCCCGCCCCGGCTCTGACTG
ACCGCGTTACTCCCACAGGTGAGCGGGCGGGACGGCCCTTCTCCTCCGGGCTGTAATTAGCGCTTGGTTT
AATGACGGCTTGTTTCTTTTCTGTGGCTGCGTGAAAGCCTTGAGGGGCTCCGGGAGGGCCCTTTGTGCGG
GGGGAGCGGCTCGGGGGGTGCGTGCGTGTGTGTGTGCGTGGGGAGCGCCGCGTGCGGCTCCGCGCTGCCC
GGCGGCTGTGAGCGCTGCGGGCGCGGCGCGGGGCTTTGTGCGCTCCGCAGTGTGCGCGAGGGGAGCGCGG
CCGGGGGCGGTGCCCCGCGGTGCGGGGGGGGCTGCGAGGGGAACAAAGGCTGCGTGCGGGGTGTGTGCGT
GGGGGGGTGAGCAGGGGGTGTGGGCGCGTCGGTCGGGCTGCAACCCCCCCTGCACCCCCCTCCCCGAGTT
GCTGAGCACGGCCCGGCTTCGGGTGCGGGGCTCCGTACGGGGCGTGGCGCGGGGCTCGCCGTGCCGGGCG
GGGGGTGGCGGCAGGTGGGGGTGCCGGGCGGGGCGGGGCCGCCTCGGGCCGGGGAGGGCTCGGGGGAGGG
GCGCGGCGGCCCCCGGAGCGCCGGCGGCTGTCGAGGCGCGGCGAGCCGCAGCCATTGCCTTTTATGGTAA
TCGTGCGAGAGGGCGCAGGGACTTCCTTTGTCCCAAATCTGTGCGGAGCCGAAATCTGGGAGGCGCCGCC
GCACCCCCTCTAGCGGGCGCGGGGCGAAGCGGTGCGGCGCCGGCAGGAAGGAAATGGGCGGGGAGGGCCT
TCGTGCGTCGCCGCGCCGCCGTCCCCTTCTCCCTCTCCAGCCTCGGGGCTGTCCGCGGGGGGACGGCTGC
CTTCGGGGGGGACGGGGCAGGGCGGGGTTCGGCTTCTGGCGTGTGACCGGCGGCTCTAGAGCCTCTGCTA
ACCATGTTCATGCCTTCTTCTTTTTCCTACAGCTCCTGGGCAACGTGCTGGTTATTGTGCTGTCTCATCA
TTTTGGCAAAGAATTGATTTGATACCGCGGGCCCCGCGTGGACGGTACCGAAGTTCCTATTCTCTAGAAA
GTATAGGAACTTCCCTCAGCACCATGGCTAGCGGCAGCCTCGGAGTTTGAATAGATAGAATAAAATATCT
TTATTTTCATTCCATCTGTGTGTTGGTTTTTTGTGTGAGATCTACGGGTGGCATCCCTGTGACCCCTCCC
CAGTGCCTCTCCTGGCCCTGGAAGTTGCCACTCCAGTGCCCACCAGCCTTGTCCTAATAAAATTAAGTTG
CATCATTTTGTCTGACTAGGTGTCCTTCTATAATATTATGGGGTGGAGGGGGGTGGTATGGAGCAAGGGG
CAAGTTGGGAAGACAACCTGTAGGGCCTGCGGGGTCTATTGGGAACCAAGCTGGAGTGCAGTGGCACAAT
CTTGGCTCACTGCAATCTCCGCCTCCTGGGTTCAAGCGATTCTCCTGCCTCAGGCTCCCGAGTTGTTGGG
ATTCCAGGCATGCATGACCAGGCTCAGCTAATTTTTGTTTTTTTGGTAGAGACGGGGTTTCACCATATTG
GCCAGGCTGGTCTCCAACTCCTAATCTCAGGTGATCTACCCACCTTGGCCTCCCAAATTGCTGGGATTAC
AGGCGTGAACCACTGCTCCCTTCCCTGTCCTTCTGCCTCAGCTAATTGAGTAGGGGGGAGGCTAACTGAA
ACACGGAAGGAGACAATACCGGAAGGAACCCGCGCTATGACGGCAATAAAAAGACAGAATAAAACGCACG
GGTGTTGGGTCGTTTGTTCATAAACGCGGGGTTCGGTCCCAGGGCTGGCACTCTGTCGATACCCCACCGA
GACCCCATTGGGGCCAATACGCCCGCGTTTCTTCCTTTTCCCCACCCCACCCCCCAAGTTCGGGTGAAGG
CCCAGGGCTCGCAGCCAACGTCGGGGCGGCAGGCCGTGGAAGTTCCTATTCTCTAGAAAGTATAGGAACT
TCACGCGCGCGTCCATTTAATTCGCCGCCACCATGCCACCCAAAAAGAAAAGAAAGGTGGTGAGCAAGGG
CGAGGAGGTCATCAAAGAGTTCATGCGCTTCAAGGTGCGCATGGAGGGCTCCATGAACGGCCACGAGTTC
GAGATCGAGGGCGAGGGCGAGGGCCGCCCCTACGAGGGCACCCAGACCGCCAAGCTGAAGGTGACCAAGG
GCGGCCCCCTGCCCTTCGCCTGGGACATCCTGTCCCCCCAGTTCATGTACGGCTCCAAGGCGTACGTGAA
GCACCCCGCCGACATCCCCGATTACAAGAAGCTGTCCTTCCCCGAGGGCTTCAAGTGGGAGCGCGTGATG
AACTTCGAGGACGGCGGTCTGGTGACCGTGACCCAGGACTCCTCCCTGCAGGACGGCACGCTGATCTACA
AGGTGAAGATGCGCGGCACCAACTTCCCCCCCGACGGCCCCGTAATGCAGAAGAAGACCATGGGCTGGGA
GGCCTCCACCGAGCGCCTGTACCCCCGCGACGGCGTGCTGAAGGGCGAGATCCACCAGGCCCTGAAGCTG
AAGGACGGCGGCCACTACCTGGTGGAGTTCAAGACCATCTACATGGCCAAGAAGCCCGTGCAACTGCCCG
GCTACTACTACGTGGACACCAAGCTGGACATCACCTCCCACAACGAGGACTACACCATCGTGGAACAGTA
CGAGCGCTCCGAGGGCCGCCACCACCTGTTCCTGTACGGCATGGACGAGCTATACAAGTAACAATTGTGC
CTCGACTGTGCCTTCTAGTTGCCAGCCATCTGTTGTTTGCCCCTCCCCCGTGCCTTCCTTGACCCTGGAA
GGTGCCACTCCCACTGTCCTTTCCTAATAAAATGAGGAAATTGCATCGCATTGTCTGAGTAGGTGTCATT
CTATTCTGGGGGGTGGGGTGGGGCAGGACAGCAAGGGGGAGGATTGGGAAGACAATAGCAGGCATGCTGG
GGACACGTGGGATCCGGTGCCAGGGCGTGCCCTTGGGCTCCCCGGGCGCGTTTGGGCGGCCGCATCGAAT
TCTACCGGGTAGGGGAGGCGCTTTTCCCAAGGCAGTCTGGAGCATGCGCTTTAGCAGCCCCGCTGGGCAC
TTGGCGCTACACAAGTGGCCTCTGGCCTCGCACACATTCCACATCCTCCGGTAGGCGCCAACCGGCTCCG
TTCTTTGGTGGCCCCTTCGCGCCACCTTCTACTCCTCCCCTAGTCAGGAAGTTCCCCCCCGCCCCGCAGC
TCGCGTCGTGCAGGACGTGACAAATGGAAGTAGCACGTCTCACTAGTCTCGTGCAGATGGACAGCACCGC
TGAGCAATGGAAGCGGGTAGGCCTTTGGGGCAGCGGCCAATAGCAGCTTTGCTCCTTCGCTTTCTGGGCT
CAGAGGCTGGGAAGGGGTGGGTCCGGGGGCGGGCTCAGGGGCGGGCTCAGGGGCGGGGCGGGCGCCCGAA
GGTCCTCCGGAGGCCCGGCATTCTGCACGCTTCAAAAGCGCACGTCTGCCGCGCTGTTCTCCTCTTCCTC
ATCTCCGGGCCTTTCGACCTGCAATCGCCGCTAGCCGCCACCATGAAAAAGCCTGAACTCACCGCGACGT
CTGTCGAGAAGTTTCTGATCGAAAAGTTCGACAGCGTCTCCGACCTGATGCAGCTCTCGGAGGGCGAAGA
ATCTCGTGCTTTCAGCTTCGATGTAGGAGGGCGTGGATATGTCCTGCGGGTAAATAGCTGCGCCGATGGT
TTCTACAAAGATCGTTATGTTTATCGGCACTTTGCATCGGCCGCGCTCCCGATTCCGGAAGTGCTTGACA
TTGGGGAATTCAGCGAGAGCCTGACCTATTGCATCTCCCGCCGTGCACAGGGTGTCACGTTGCAAGACCT
GCCTGAAACCGAACTGCCCGCTGTTCTGCAGCCGGTCGCGGAGGCCATGGATGCGATCGCTGCGGCCGAT
CTTAGCCAGACGAGCGGGTTCGGCCCATTCGGACCGCAAGGAATCGGTCAATACACTACATGGCGTGATT
TCATATGCGCGATTGCTGATCCCCATGTGTATCACTGGCAAACTGTGATGGACGACACCGTCAGTGTAAG
TGCTAGCCCCTAGGCCTGAATCGAAAAACCGCTCAGCGGCGCCCGCACCCAAACGAAAACACCCCCGGCC
CAAGCGGACCGGGGGTGTCGCGTGAAATGGATCAGTGAGCGTGGCCGTGGTGGTGGCCGTGGCCGTGCTC
GTCCTCGTCGGCCGGCTTGTCGACGACGGCGGTCTCCGTCGTCAGGATCATCCGGGCCACCGAGGCGGCG
TTGAGAACAGCCGAGCGGGTCACCTTGGCCGGATCGACGACGCCGGCGGAGACCAGATCACCGAACTCCA
GCGTGGCGGCGTTGAAGCCCTGCCCCTTGGGAAGTTCGGAGAGAGCTCGTCGACTGCAGAGGCCTGCATG
CAAGCTTGGCGTAATCATGGTCATAGCTGTTTCCTTATCAGCTCACTCAAAGGCGGTAATACGGTTATCC
ACAGAATCAGGGGATAACGCAGGAAAGAACATGTGAGCAAAAGGCCAGCAAAAGGCCAGGAACCGTAAAA
AGGCCGCGTTGCTGGCGTTTTTCCATAGGCTCCGCCCCCCTGACGAGCATCACAAAAATCGACGCTCAAG
TCAGAGGTGGCGAAACCCGACAGGACTATAAAGATACCAGGCGTTTCCCCCTGGAAGCTCCCTCGTGCGC
TCTCCTGTTCCGACCCTGCCGCTTACCGGATACCTGTCCGCCTTTCTCCCTTCGGGAAGCGTGGCGCTTT
CTCATAGCTCACGCTGTAGGTATCTCAGTTCGGTGTAGGTCGTTCGCTCCAAGCTGGGCTGTGTGCACGA
ACCCCCCGTTCAGCCCGACCGCTGCGCCTTATCCGGTAACTATCGTCTTGAGTCCAACCCGGTAAGACAC
GACTTATCGCCACTGGCAGCAGCCACTGGTAACAGGATTAGCAGAGCGAGGTATGTAGGCGGTGCTACAG
AGTTCTTGAAGTGGTGGCCTAACTACGGCTACACTAGAAGAACAGTATTTGGTATCTGCGCTCTGCTGAA
GCCAGTTACCTTCGGAAAAAGAGTTGGTAGCTCTTGATCCGGCAAACAAACCACCGCTGGTAGCGGTGGT
TTTTTTGTTTGCAAGCAGCAGATTACGCGCAGAAAAAAAGGATCTCAAGAAGATCCTTTGATCTTTTCTA
CGGGGTCTGACGCTCAGTGGAACGAAAACTCACGTTAAGGGATTTTGGTCATGAGATTATCAAAAAGGAT
CTTCACCTAGATCCTTTTAAATTAAAAATGAAGTTTTAAATCAATCTAAAGTATATATGAGTAAACTTGG
TCTGACAGTTACCAATGCTTAATCAGTGAGGCACCTATCTCAGCGATCTGTCTATTTCGTTCATCCATAG
TTGCCTGACTCCCCGTCGTGTAGATAACTACGATACGGGAGGGCTTACCATCTGGCCCCAGTGCTGCAAT
GATACCGCGAGACCCACGCTCACCGGCTCCAGATTTATCAGCAATAAACCAGCCAGCCGGAAGGGCCGAG
CGCAGAAGTGGTCCTGCAACTTTATCCGCCTCCATCCAGTCTATTAATTGTTGCCGGGAAGCTAGAGTAA
GTAGTTCGCCAGTTAATAGTTTGCGC
